LOCUS       Exported 10377 bp ds-DNA circular SYN 12-MAY-2021
DEFINITION  For the expression of NLS-tdMCP-mCherry.
ACCESSION   .
VERSION     .
KEYWORDS    pHR-TRE3G-NLS-tdMCP-mCherry
SOURCE      synthetic DNA construct
  ORGANISM  synthetic DNA construct
REFERENCE   1 (bases 1 to 10377)
  AUTHORS   Shao S, Zhang W, Hu H, Xue B, Qin J, Sun C, Sun Y, Wei W, Sun Y
  TITLE     Long-term dual-color tracking of genomic loci by modified sgRNAs of
            the CRISPR/Cas9 system.
  JOURNAL   Nucleic Acids Res. 2016 May 19;44(9):e86. doi: 10.1093/nar/gkw066.
            Epub 2016 Feb 4.
  PUBMED    26850639
REFERENCE   2 (bases 1 to 10377)
  AUTHORS   .
  TITLE     Direct Submission
  JOURNAL   Exported May 12, 2021 from SnapGene Server 1.1.58
            http://www.snapgene.com
FEATURES             Location/Qualifiers
     source          1..10377
                     /organism="synthetic DNA construct"
                     /mol_type="other DNA"
     primer_bind     complement(1..17)
                     /label=KS primer
                     /note="common sequencing primer, one of multiple similar
                     variants"
     primer_bind     complement(2..18)
                     /label=pBluescriptKS
                     /note="For pBluescript vector"
     LTR             108..341
                     /label=3' LTR (Delta-U3)
                     /note="self-inactivating 3' long terminal repeat (LTR) from
                     HIV-1"
     promoter        complement(366..384)
                     /label=SP6 promoter
                     /note="promoter for bacteriophage SP6 RNA polymerase"
     primer_bind     complement(367..384)
                     /label=SP6
                     /note="SP6 promoter, forward primer"
     primer_bind     complement(674..693)
                     /label=pBRrevBam
                     /note="pBR322 vectors, tet region, downstream of BamHI,
                     reverse primer"
     primer_bind     complement(907..926)
                     /label=pRS-marker
                     /note="pRS vectors, use to sequence yeast selectable
                     marker"
     primer_bind     1026..1048
                     /label=pGEX 3'
                     /note="pGEX vectors, reverse primer"
     promoter        1172..1276
                     /gene="bla"
                     /label=AmpR promoter
     CDS             1277..2137
                     /codon_start=1
                     /gene="bla"
                     /product="beta-lactamase"
                     /label=AmpR
                     /note="confers resistance to ampicillin, carbenicillin, and
                     related antibiotics"
                     /translation="MSIQHFRVALIPFFAAFCLPVFAHPETLVKVKDAEDQLGARVGYI
                     ELDLNSGKILESFRPEERFPMMSTFKVLLCGAVLSRIDAGQEQLGRRIHYSQNDLVEYS
                     PVTEKHLTDGMTVRELCSAAITMSDNTAANLLLTTIGGPKELTAFLHNMGDHVTRLDRW
                     EPELNEAIPNDERDTTMPVAMATTLRKLLTGELLTLASRQQLIDWMEADKVAGPLLRSA
                     LPAGWFIADKSGAGERGSRGIIAALGPDGKPSRIVVIYTTGSQATMDERNRQIAEIGAS
                     LIKHW"
     primer_bind     complement(1495..1514)
                     /label=Amp-R
                     /note="Ampicillin resistance gene, reverse primer"
     rep_origin      2308..2896
                     /direction=RIGHT
                     /label=ori
                     /note="high-copy-number ColE1/pMB1/pBR322/pUC origin of
                     replication"
     primer_bind     2797..2816
                     /label=pBR322ori-F
                     /note="pBR322 origin, forward primer"
     primer_bind     3050..3067
                     /label=L4440
                     /note="L4440 vector, forward primer"
     primer_bind     complement(3137..3157)
                     /label=pBABE 3'
                     /note="SV40 enhancer, reverse primer for pBABE vectors"
     promoter        3142..3471
                     /label=SV40 promoter
                     /note="SV40 enhancer and early promoter"
     rep_origin      3322..3457
                     /label=SV40 ori
                     /note="SV40 origin of replication"
     primer_bind     3384..3403
                     /label=SV40pro-F
                     /note="SV40 promoter/origin, forward primer"
     intron          4605..4670
                     /label=small t intron
                     /note="SV40 (simian virus 40) small t antigen intron"
     CDS             4800..4820
                     /codon_start=1
                     /product="nuclear localization signal of SV40 (simian virus
                     40) large T antigen"
                     /label=SV40 NLS
                     /translation="PKKKRKV"
     polyA_signal    5245..5379
                     /label=SV40 poly(A) signal
                     /note="SV40 polyadenylation signal"
     primer_bind     complement(5282..5301)
                     /label=SV40pA-R
                     /note="SV40 polyA, reverse primer"
     primer_bind     5336..5355
                     /label=EBV-rev
                     /note="SV40 polyA terminator, reverse primer"
     LTR             5548..6181
                     /label=3' LTR
                     /note="3' long terminal repeat (LTR) from HIV-1"
     misc_feature    6228..6353
                     /label=HIV-1 Psi
                     /note="packaging signal of human immunodeficiency virus
                     type 1"
     misc_feature    6850..7082
                     /label=RRE
                     /note="The Rev response element (RRE) of HIV-1 allows for
                     Rev-dependent mRNA export from the nucleus to the
                     cytoplasm."
     CDS             7267..7311
                     /codon_start=1
                     /product="antigenic peptide corresponding to amino acids
                     655 to 669 of the HIV envelope protein gp41 (Lutje Hulsik
                     et al., 2013)"
                     /label=gp41 peptide
                     /note="recognized by the 2H10 single-chain llama nanobody"
                     /translation="KNEQELLELDKWASL"
     misc_feature    7596..7713
                     /label=cPPT/CTS
                     /note="central polypurine tract and central termination
                     sequence of HIV-1"
     promoter        7842..8156
                     /label=tight TRE promoter
                     /note="Tet-responsive promoter PTight, consisting of seven
                     tet operator sequences followed by the minimal CMV
                     promoter"
     protein_bind    7850..7868
                     /gene="tetO"
                     /label=tet operator
                     /bound_moiety="tetracycline repressor TetR"
                     /note="bacterial operator O2 for the tetR and tetA genes"
     protein_bind    7886..7904
                     /gene="tetO"
                     /label=tet operator
                     /bound_moiety="tetracycline repressor TetR"
                     /note="bacterial operator O2 for the tetR and tetA genes"
     protein_bind    7921..7939
                     /gene="tetO"
                     /label=tet operator
                     /bound_moiety="tetracycline repressor TetR"
                     /note="bacterial operator O2 for the tetR and tetA genes"
     protein_bind    7957..7975
                     /gene="tetO"
                     /label=tet operator
                     /bound_moiety="tetracycline repressor TetR"
                     /note="bacterial operator O2 for the tetR and tetA genes"
     protein_bind    7993..8011
                     /gene="tetO"
                     /label=tet operator
                     /bound_moiety="tetracycline repressor TetR"
                     /note="bacterial operator O2 for the tetR and tetA genes"
     protein_bind    8028..8046
                     /gene="tetO"
                     /label=tet operator
                     /bound_moiety="tetracycline repressor TetR"
                     /note="bacterial operator O2 for the tetR and tetA genes"
     protein_bind    8064..8082
                     /gene="tetO"
                     /label=tet operator
                     /bound_moiety="tetracycline repressor TetR"
                     /note="bacterial operator O2 for the tetR and tetA genes"
     primer_bind     8129..8153
                     /label=LNCX
                     /note="Human CMV promoter, forward primer"
     CDS             8173..8193
                     /codon_start=1
                     /product="nuclear localization signal of SV40 (simian virus
                     40) large T antigen"
                     /label=SV40 NLS
                     /translation="PKKKRKV"
     CDS             8197..8223
                     /codon_start=1
                     /product="HA (human influenza hemagglutinin) epitope tag"
                     /label=HA
                     /translation="YPYDVPDYA"
     CDS             8224..8235
                     /codon_start=1
                     /product="Factor Xa recognition and cleavage site"
                     /label=Factor Xa site
                     /translation="IEGR"
     regulatory      9010..9019
                     /regulatory_class="other"
                     /note="vertebrate consensus sequence for strong initiation
                     of translation (Kozak, 1987)"
     CDS             9016..9726
                     /codon_start=1
                     /product="monomeric derivative of DsRed fluorescent protein
                     (Shaner et al., 2004)"
                     /label=mCherry
                     /note="mammalian codon-optimized"
                     /translation="MVSKGEEDNMAIIKEFMRFKVHMEGSVNGHEFEIEGEGEGRPYEG
                     TQTAKLKVTKGGPLPFAWDILSPQFMYGSKAYVKHPADIPDYLKLSFPEGFKWERVMNF
                     EDGGVVTVTQDSSLQDGEFIYKVKLRGTNFPSDGPVMQKKTMGWEASSERMYPEDGALK
                     GEIKQRLKLKDGGHYDAEVKTTYKAKKPVQLPGAYNVNIKLDITSHNEDYTIVEQYERA
                     EGRHSTGGMDELYK"
     primer_bind     complement(9161..9179)
                     /label=mCherry-R
                     /note="mCherry, reverse primer"
     primer_bind     9429..9448
                     /label=mCherry-F
                     /note="mCherry, forward primer"
     misc_feature    9787..10375
                     /label=WPRE
                     /note="woodchuck hepatitis virus posttranscriptional
                     regulatory element"
     primer_bind     complement(9840..9860)
                     /label=WPRE-R
                     /note="WPRE, reverse primer"
     CDS             complement(10258..10269)
                     /codon_start=1
                     /product="Factor Xa recognition and cleavage site"
                     /label=Factor Xa site
                     /translation="IEGR"
ORIGIN
        1 cgataccgtc gacctcgagg gaattaattc gagctcggta cctttaagac caatgactta
       61 caaggcagct gtagatctta gccacttttt aaaagaaaag gggggactgg aagggctaat
      121 tcactcccaa cgaagacaag atctgctttt tgcttgtact gggtctctct ggttagacca
      181 gatctgagcc tgggagctct ctggctaact agggaaccca ctgcttaagc ctcaataaag
      241 cttgccttga gtgcttcaag tagtgtgtgc ccgtctgttg tgtgactctg gtaactagag
      301 atccctcaga cccttttagt cagtgtggaa aatctctagc agcatctaga attaattccg
      361 tgtattctat agtgtcacct aaatcgtatg tgtatgatac ataaggttat gtattaattg
      421 tagccgcgtt ctaacgacaa tatgtacaag cctaattgtg tagcatctgg cttactgaag
      481 cagaccctat catctctctc gtaaactgcc gtcagagtcg gtttggttgg acgaaccttc
      541 tgagtttctg gtaacgccgt cccgcacccg gaaatggtca gcgaaccaat cagcagggtc
      601 atcgctagcc agatcctcta cgccggacgc atcgtggccg gcatcaccgg cgccacaggt
      661 gcggttgctg gcgcctatat cgccgacatc accgatgggg aagatcgggc tcgccacttc
      721 gggctcatga gcgcttgttt cggcgtgggt atggtggcag gccccgtggc cgggggactg
      781 ttgggcgcca tctccttgca tgcaccattc cttgcggcgg cggtgctcaa cggcctcaac
      841 ctactactgg gctgcttcct aatgcaggag tcgcataagg gagagcgtcg aatggtgcac
      901 tctcagtaca atctgctctg atgccgcata gttaagccag ccccgacacc cgccaacacc
      961 cgctgacgcg ccctgacggg cttgtctgct cccggcatcc gcttacagac aagctgtgac
     1021 cgtctccggg agctgcatgt gtcagaggtt ttcaccgtca tcaccgaaac gcgcgagacg
     1081 aaagggcctc gtgatacgcc tatttttata ggttaatgtc atgataataa tggtttctta
     1141 gacgtcaggt ggcacttttc ggggaaatgt gcgcggaacc cctatttgtt tatttttcta
     1201 aatacattca aatatgtatc cgctcatgag acaataaccc tgataaatgc ttcaataata
     1261 ttgaaaaagg aagagtatga gtattcaaca tttccgtgtc gcccttattc ccttttttgc
     1321 ggcattttgc cttcctgttt ttgctcaccc agaaacgctg gtgaaagtaa aagatgctga
     1381 agatcagttg ggtgcacgag tgggttacat cgaactggat ctcaacagcg gtaagatcct
     1441 tgagagtttt cgccccgaag aacgttttcc aatgatgagc acttttaaag ttctgctatg
     1501 tggcgcggta ttatcccgta ttgacgccgg gcaagagcaa ctcggtcgcc gcatacacta
     1561 ttctcagaat gacttggttg agtactcacc agtcacagaa aagcatctta cggatggcat
     1621 gacagtaaga gaattatgca gtgctgccat aaccatgagt gataacactg cggccaactt
     1681 acttctgaca acgatcggag gaccgaagga gctaaccgct tttttgcaca acatggggga
     1741 tcatgtaact cgccttgatc gttgggaacc ggagctgaat gaagccatac caaacgacga
     1801 gcgtgacacc acgatgcctg tagcaatggc aacaacgttg cgcaaactat taactggcga
     1861 actacttact ctagcttccc ggcaacaatt aatagactgg atggaggcgg ataaagttgc
     1921 aggaccactt ctgcgctcgg cccttccggc tggctggttt attgctgata aatctggagc
     1981 cggtgagcgt gggtctcgcg gtatcattgc agcactgggg ccagatggta agccctcccg
     2041 tatcgtagtt atctacacga cggggagtca ggcaactatg gatgaacgaa atagacagat
     2101 cgctgagata ggtgcctcac tgattaagca ttggtaactg tcagaccaag tttactcata
     2161 tatactttag attgatttaa aacttcattt ttaatttaaa aggatctagg tgaagatcct
     2221 ttttgataat ctcatgacca aaatccctta acgtgagttt tcgttccact gagcgtcaga
     2281 ccccgtagaa aagatcaaag gatcttcttg agatcctttt tttctgcgcg taatctgctg
     2341 cttgcaaaca aaaaaaccac cgctaccagc ggtggtttgt ttgccggatc aagagctacc
     2401 aactcttttt ccgaaggtaa ctggcttcag cagagcgcag ataccaaata ctgtctttct
     2461 agtgtagccg tagttaggcc accacttcaa gaactctgta gcaccgccta catacctcgc
     2521 tctgctaatc ctgttaccag tggctgctgc cagtggcgat aagtcgtgtc ttaccgggtt
     2581 ggactcaaga cgatagttac cggataaggc gcagcggtcg ggctgaacgg ggggttcgtg
     2641 cacacagccc agcttggagc gaacgaccta caccgaactg agatacctac agcgtgagct
     2701 atgagaaagc gccacgcttc ccgaagggag aaaggcggac aggtatccgg taagcggcag
     2761 ggtcggaaca ggagagcgca cgagggagct tccaggggga aacgcctggt atctttatag
     2821 tcctgtcggg tttcgccacc tctgacttga gcgtcgattt ttgtgatgct cgtcaggggg
     2881 gcggagccta tggaaaaacg ccagcaacgc ggccttttta cggttcctgg ccttttgctg
     2941 gccttttgct cacatgttct ttcctgcgtt atcccctgat tctgtggata accgtattac
     3001 cgcctttgag tgagctgata ccgctcgccg cagccgaacg accgagcgca gcgagtcagt
     3061 gagcgaggaa gcggaagagc gcccaatacg caaaccgcct ctccccgcgc gttggccgat
     3121 tcattaatgc agctgtggaa tgtgtgtcag ttagggtgtg gaaagtcccc aggctcccca
     3181 gcaggcagaa gtatgcaaag catgcatctc aattagtcag caaccaggtg tggaaagtcc
     3241 ccaggctccc cagcaggcag aagtatgcaa agcatgcatc tcaattagtc agcaaccata
     3301 gtcccgcccc taactccgcc catcccgccc ctaactccgc ccagttccgc ccattctccg
     3361 ccccatggct gactaatttt ttttatttat gcagaggccg aggccgcctc ggcctctgag
     3421 ctattccaga agtagtgagg aggctttttt ggaggcctag gcttttgcaa aaagcttgga
     3481 cacaagacag gcttgcgaga tatgtttgag aataccactt tatcccgcgt cagggagagg
     3541 cagtgcgtaa aaagacgcgg actcatgtga aatactggtt tttagtgcgc cagatctcta
     3601 taatctcgcg caacctattt tcccctcgaa cactttttaa gccgtagata aacaggctgg
     3661 gacacttcac atgagcgaaa aatacatcgt cacctgggac atgttgcaga tccatgcacg
     3721 taaactcgca agccgactga tgccttctga acaatggaaa ggcattattg ccgtaagccg
     3781 tggcggtctg taccgggtgc gttactggcg cgtgaactgg gtattcgtca tgtcgatacc
     3841 gtttgtattt ccagctacga tcacgacaac cagcgcgagc ttaaagtgct gaaacgcgca
     3901 gaaggcgatg gcgaaggctt catcgttatt gatgacctgg tggataccgg tggtactgcg
     3961 gttgcgattc gtgaaatgta tccaaaagcg cactttgtca ccatcttcgc aaaaccggct
     4021 ggtcgtccgc tggttgatga ctatgttgtt gatatcccgc aagatacctg gattgaacag
     4081 ccgtgggata tgggcgtcgt attcgtcccg ccaatctccg gtcgctaatc ttttcaacgc
     4141 ctggcactgc cgggcgttgt tctttttaac ttcaggcggg ttacaatagt ttccagtaag
     4201 tattctggag gctgcatcca tgacacaggc aaacctgagc gaaaccctgt tcaaaccccg
     4261 ctttaaacat cctgaaacct cgacgctagt ccgccgcttt aatcacggcg cacaaccgcc
     4321 tgtgcagtcg gcccttgatg gtaaaaccat ccctcactgg tatcgcatga ttaaccgtct
     4381 gatgtggatc tggcgcggca ttgacccacg cgaaatcctc gacgtccagg cacgtattgt
     4441 gatgagcgat gccgaacgta ccgacgatga tttatacgat acggtgattg gctaccgtgg
     4501 cggcaactgg atttatgagt gggccccgga tctttgtgaa ggaaccttac ttctgtggtg
     4561 tgacataatt ggacaaacta cctacagaga tttaaagctc taaggtaaat ataaaatttt
     4621 taagtgtata atgtgttaaa ctactgattc taattgtttg tgtattttag attccaacct
     4681 atggaactga tgaatgggag cagtggtgga atgcctttaa tgaggaaaac ctgttttgct
     4741 cagaagaaat gccatctagt gatgatgagg ctactgctga ctctcaacat tctactcctc
     4801 caaaaaagaa gagaaaggta gaagacccca aggactttcc ttcagaattg ctaagttttt
     4861 tgagtcatgc tgtgtttagt aatagaactc ttgcttgctt tgctatttac accacaaagg
     4921 aaaaagctgc actgctatac aagaaaatta tggaaaaata ttctgtaacc tttataagta
     4981 ggcataacag ttataatcat aacatactgt tttttcttac tccacacagg catagagtgt
     5041 ctgctattaa taactatgct caaaaattgt gtacctttag ctttttaatt tgtaaagggg
     5101 ttaataagga atatttgatg tatagtgcct tgactagaga tcataatcag ccataccaca
     5161 tttgtagagg ttttacttgc tttaaaaaac ctcccacacc tccccctgaa cctgaaacat
     5221 aaaatgaatg caattgttgt tgttaacttg tttattgcag cttataatgg ttacaaataa
     5281 agcaatagca tcacaaattt cacaaataaa gcattttttt cactgcattc tagttgtggt
     5341 ttgtccaaac tcatcaatgt atcttatcat gtctggatca actggataac tcaagctaac
     5401 caaaatcatc ccaaacttcc caccccatac cctattacca ctgccaatta cctagtggtt
     5461 tcatttactc taaacctgtg attcctctga attattttca ttttaaagaa attgtatttg
     5521 ttaaatatgt actacaaact tagtagttgg aagggctaat tcactcccaa agaagacaag
     5581 atatccttga tctgtggatc taccacacac aaggctactt ccctgattag cagaactaca
     5641 caccagggcc aggggtcaga tatccactga cctttggatg gtgctacaag ctagtaccag
     5701 ttgagccaga taaggtagaa gaggccaata aaggagagaa caccagcttg ttacaccctg
     5761 tgagcctgca tgggatggat gacccggaga gagaagtgtt agagtggagg tttgacagcc
     5821 gcctagcatt tcatcacgtg gcccgagagc tgcatccgga gtacttcaag aactgctgat
     5881 atcgagcttg ctacaaggga ctttccgctg gggactttcc agggaggcgt ggcctgggcg
     5941 ggactgggga gtggcgagcc ctcagatcct gcatataagc agctgctttt tgcctgtact
     6001 gggtctctct ggttagacca gatctgagcc tgggagctct ctggctaact agggaaccca
     6061 ctgcttaagc ctcaataaag cttgccttga gtgcttcaag tagtgtgtgc ccgtctgttg
     6121 tgtgactctg gtaactagag atccctcaga cccttttagt cagtgtggaa aatctctagc
     6181 agtggcgccc gaacagggac ttgaaagcga aagggaaacc agaggagctc tctcgacgca
     6241 ggactcggct tgctgaagcg cgcacggcaa gaggcgaggg gcggcgactg gtgagtacgc
     6301 caaaaatttt gactagcgga ggctagaagg agagagatgg gtgcgagagc gtcagtatta
     6361 agcgggggag aattagatcg cgatgggaaa aaattcggtt aaggccaggg ggaaagaaaa
     6421 aatataaatt aaaacatata gtatgggcaa gcagggagct agaacgattc gcagttaatc
     6481 ctggcctgtt agaaacatca gaaggctgta gacaaatact gggacagcta caaccatccc
     6541 ttcagacagg atcagaagaa cttagatcat tatataatac agtagcaacc ctctattgtg
     6601 tgcatcaaag gatagagata aaagacacca aggaagcttt agacaagata gaggaagagc
     6661 aaaacaaaag taagaccacc gcacagcaag cggccggccg ctgatcttca gacctggagg
     6721 aggagatatg agggacaatt ggagaagtga attatataaa tataaagtag taaaaattga
     6781 accattagga gtagcaccca ccaaggcaaa gagaagagtg gtgcagagag aaaaaagagc
     6841 agtgggaata ggagctttgt tccttgggtt cttgggagca gcaggaagca ctatgggcgc
     6901 agcgtcaatg acgctgacgg tacaggccag acaattattg tctggtatag tgcagcagca
     6961 gaacaatttg ctgagggcta ttgaggcgca acagcatctg ttgcaactca cagtctgggg
     7021 catcaagcag ctccaggcaa gaatcctggc tgtgaaagat acctaaagga tcaacagctc
     7081 ctggggattt ggggttgctc tggaaaactc atttgcacca ctgctgtgcc ttggaatgct
     7141 agttggagta ataaatctct ggaacagatt tggaatcaca cgacctggat ggagtgggac
     7201 agagaaatta acaattacac aagcttaata cactccttaa ttgaagaatc gcaaaaccag
     7261 caagaaaaga atgaacaaga attattggaa ttagataaat gggcaagttt gtggaattgg
     7321 tttaacataa caaattggct gtggtatata aaattattca taatgatagt aggaggcttg
     7381 gtaggtttaa gaatagtttt tgctgtactt tctatagtga atagagttag gcagggatat
     7441 tcaccattat cgtttcagac ccacctccca accccgaggg gacccgacag gcccgaagga
     7501 atagaagaag aaggtggaga gagagacaga gacagatcca ttcgattagt gaacggatct
     7561 cgacggtatc gccaaatggc agtattcatc cacaatttta aaagaaaagg ggggattggg
     7621 gggtacagtg caggggaaag aatagtagac ataatagcaa cagacataca aactaaagaa
     7681 ttacaaaaac aaattacaaa aattcaaaat tttcgggttt attacaggga cagcagagat
     7741 ccagtttgga tcgataagct tgatatcgaa ttcgaaacca ttattatcat gacattaacc
     7801 tataaaaata ggcgtatcac gaggcccttt cgtcttcact cgagtttact ccctatcagt
     7861 gatagagaac gtatgtcgag tttactccct atcagtgata gagaacgatg tcgagtttac
     7921 tccctatcag tgatagagaa cgtatgtcga gtttactccc tatcagtgat agagaacgta
     7981 tgtcgagttt actccctatc agtgatagag aacgtatgtc gagtttatcc ctatcagtga
     8041 tagagaacgt atgtcgagtt tactccctat cagtgataga gaacgtatgt cgaggtaggc
     8101 gtgtacggtg ggaggcctat ataagcagag ctcgtttagt gaaccgtcag atcgcctgga
     8161 acgcgtatgg gcccaaaaaa gaaaagaaaa gttggctacc cctacgacgt gcccgactac
     8221 gccatcgaag gccgccatat gctagccgtt aaaatggctt ctaactttac tcagttcgtt
     8281 ctcgtcgaca atggcggaac tggcgacgtg actgtcgccc caagcaactt cgctaacggg
     8341 atcgctgaat ggatcagctc taactcgcgt tcacaggctt acaaagtaac ctgtagcgtt
     8401 cgtcagagct ctgcgcagaa tcgcaaatac accatcaaag tcgaggtgcc taaaggcgcc
     8461 tggcgttcgt acttaaatat ggaactaacc attccaattt tcgccacgaa ttccgactgc
     8521 gagcttattg ttaaggcaat gcaaggtctc ctaaaagatg gaaacccgat tccctcagca
     8581 atcgcagcaa actccggcat ctacgccatg gcttctaact ttactcagtt cgttctcgtc
     8641 gacaatggcg gaactggcga cgtgactgtc gccccaagca acttcgctaa cgggatcgct
     8701 gaatggatca gctctaactc gcgttcacag gcttacaaag taacctgtag cgttcgtcag
     8761 agctctgcgc agaatcgcaa atacaccatc aaagtcgagg tgcctaaagg cgcctggcgt
     8821 tcgtacttaa atatggaact aaccattcca attttcgcca cgaattccga ctgcgagctt
     8881 attgttaagg caatgcaagg tctcctaaaa gatggaaacc cgattccctc agcaatcgca
     8941 gcaaactccg gcatctacgc ggattctaga atggtgagca agggcgagga gctgttggat
     9001 ccaccggtcg ccaccatggt gagcaagggc gaggaggata acatggccat catcaaggag
     9061 ttcatgcgct tcaaggtgca catggagggc tccgtgaacg gccacgagtt cgagatcgag
     9121 ggcgagggcg agggccgccc ctacgagggc acccagaccg ccaagctgaa ggtgaccaag
     9181 ggtggccccc tgcccttcgc ctgggacatc ctgtcccctc agttcatgta cggctccaag
     9241 gcctacgtga agcaccccgc cgacatcccc gactacttga agctgtcctt ccccgagggc
     9301 ttcaagtggg agcgcgtgat gaacttcgag gacggcggcg tggtgaccgt gacccaggac
     9361 tcctccctgc aggacggcga gttcatctac aaggtgaagc tgcgcggcac caacttcccc
     9421 tccgacggcc ccgtaatgca gaagaagacc atgggctggg aggcctcctc cgagcggatg
     9481 taccccgagg acggcgccct gaagggcgag atcaagcaga ggctgaagct gaaggacggc
     9541 ggccactacg acgctgaggt caagaccacc tacaaggcca agaagcccgt gcagctgccc
     9601 ggcgcctaca acgtcaacat caagttggac atcacctccc acaacgagga ctacaccatc
     9661 gtggaacagt acgaacgcgc cgagggccgc cactccaccg gcggcatgga cgagctgtac
     9721 aagtaaagcg gccgcgactc tagagtcgac ctgcaggcat gcaagcttga tatcaagctt
     9781 atcgataatc aacctctgga ttacaaaatt tgtgaaagat tgactggtat tcttaactat
     9841 gttgctcctt ttacgctatg tggatacgct gctttaatgc ctttgtatca tgctattgct
     9901 tcccgtatgg ctttcatttt ctcctccttg tataaatcct ggttgctgtc tctttatgag
     9961 gagttgtggc ccgttgtcag gcaacgtggc gtggtgtgca ctgtgtttgc tgacgcaacc
    10021 cccactggtt ggggcattgc caccacctgt cagctccttt ccgggacttt cgctttcccc
    10081 ctccctattg ccacggcgga actcatcgcc gcctgccttg cccgctgctg gacaggggct
    10141 cggctgttgg gcactgacaa ttccgtggtg ttgtcgggga aatcatcgtc ctttccttgg
    10201 ctgctcgcct gtgttgccac ctggattctg cgcgggacgt ccttctgcta cgtcccttcg
    10261 gccctcaatc cagcggacct tccttcccgc ggcctgctgc cggctctgcg gcctcttccg
    10321 cgtcttcgcc ttcgccctca gacgagtcgg atctcccttt gggccgcctc cccgcat
//
