>Addgene plasmid #99909 | pHR-TRE3G-NLS-tdMCP-mCherry | addgene full sequence | sequence record 197340 | Addgene Partial NGS Result
CGATACCGTCGACCTCGAGGGAATTAATTCGAGCTCGGTACCTTTAAGACCAATGACTTACAAGGCAGCT
GTAGATCTTAGCCACTTTTTAAAAGAAAAGGGGGGACTGGAAGGGCTAATTCACTCCCAACGAAGACAAG
ATCTGCTTTTTGCTTGTACTGGGTCTCTCTGGTTAGACCAGATCTGAGCCTGGGAGCTCTCTGGCTAACT
AGGGAACCCACTGCTTAAGCCTCAATAAAGCTTGCCTTGAGTGCTTCAAGTAGTGTGTGCCCGTCTGTTG
TGTGACTCTGGTAACTAGAGATCCCTCAGACCCTTTTAGTCAGTGTGGAAAATCTCTAGCAGCATCTAGA
ATTAATTCCGTGTATTCTATAGTGTCACCTAAATCGTATGTGTATGATACATAAGGTTATGTATTAATTG
TAGCCGCGTTCTAACGACAATATGTACAAGCCTAATTGTGTAGCATCTGGCTTACTGAAGCAGACCCTAT
CATCTCTCTCGTAAACTGCCGTCAGAGTCGGTTTGGTTGGACGAACCTTCTGAGTTTCTGGTAACGCCGT
CCCGCACCCGGAAATGGTCAGCGAACCAATCAGCAGGGTCATCGCTAGCCAGATCCTCTACGCCGGACGC
ATCGTGGCCGGCATCACCGGCGCCACAGGTGCGGTTGCTGGCGCCTATATCGCCGACATCACCGATGGGG
AAGATCGGGCTCGCCACTTCGGGCTCATGAGCGCTTGTTTCGGCGTGGGTATGGTGGCAGGCCCCGTGGC
CGGGGGACTGTTGGGCGCCATCTCCTTGCATGCACCATTCCTTGCGGCGGCGGTGCTCAACGGCCTCAAC
CTACTACTGGGCTGCTTCCTAATGCAGGAGTCGCATAAGGGAGAGCGTCGAATGGTGCACTCTCAGTACA
ATCTGCTCTGATGCCGCATAGTTAAGCCAGCCCCGACACCCGCCAACACCCGCTGACGCGCCCTGACGGG
CTTGTCTGCTCCCGGCATCCGCTTACAGACAAGCTGTGACCGTCTCCGGGAGCTGCATGTGTCAGAGGTT
TTCACCGTCATCACCGAAACGCGCGAGACGAAAGGGCCTCGTGATACGCCTATTTTTATAGGTTAATGTC
ATGATAATAATGGTTTCTTAGACGTCAGGTGGCACTTTTCGGGGAAATGTGCGCGGAACCCCTATTTGTT
TATTTTTCTAAATACATTCAAATATGTATCCGCTCATGAGACAATAACCCTGATAAATGCTTCAATAATA
TTGAAAAAGGAAGAGTATGAGTATTCAACATTTCCGTGTCGCCCTTATTCCCTTTTTTGCGGCATTTTGC
CTTCCTGTTTTTGCTCACCCAGAAACGCTGGTGAAAGTAAAAGATGCTGAAGATCAGTTGGGTGCACGAG
TGGGTTACATCGAACTGGATCTCAACAGCGGTAAGATCCTTGAGAGTTTTCGCCCCGAAGAACGTTTTCC
AATGATGAGCACTTTTAAAGTTCTGCTATGTGGCGCGGTATTATCCCGTATTGACGCCGGGCAAGAGCAA
CTCGGTCGCCGCATACACTATTCTCAGAATGACTTGGTTGAGTACTCACCAGTCACAGAAAAGCATCTTA
CGGATGGCATGACAGTAAGAGAATTATGCAGTGCTGCCATAACCATGAGTGATAACACTGCGGCCAACTT
ACTTCTGACAACGATCGGAGGACCGAAGGAGCTAACCGCTTTTTTGCACAACATGGGGGATCATGTAACT
CGCCTTGATCGTTGGGAACCGGAGCTGAATGAAGCCATACCAAACGACGAGCGTGACACCACGATGCCTG
TAGCAATGGCAACAACGTTGCGCAAACTATTAACTGGCGAACTACTTACTCTAGCTTCCCGGCAACAATT
AATAGACTGGATGGAGGCGGATAAAGTTGCAGGACCACTTCTGCGCTCGGCCCTTCCGGCTGGCTGGTTT
ATTGCTGATAAATCTGGAGCCGGTGAGCGTGGGTCTCGCGGTATCATTGCAGCACTGGGGCCAGATGGTA
AGCCCTCCCGTATCGTAGTTATCTACACGACGGGGAGTCAGGCAACTATGGATGAACGAAATAGACAGAT
CGCTGAGATAGGTGCCTCACTGATTAAGCATTGGTAACTGTCAGACCAAGTTTACTCATATATACTTTAG
ATTGATTTAAAACTTCATTTTTAATTTAAAAGGATCTAGGTGAAGATCCTTTTTGATAATCTCATGACCA
AAATCCCTTAACGTGAGTTTTCGTTCCACTGAGCGTCAGACCCCGTAGAAAAGATCAAAGGATCTTCTTG
AGATCCTTTTTTTCTGCGCGTAATCTGCTGCTTGCAAACAAAAAAACCACCGCTACCAGCGGTGGTTTGT
TTGCCGGATCAAGAGCTACCAACTCTTTTTCCGAAGGTAACTGGCTTCAGCAGAGCGCAGATACCAAATA
CTGTTCTTCTAGTGTAGCCGTAGTTAGGCCACCACTTCAAGAACTCTGTAGCACCGCCTACATACCTCGC
TCTGCTAATCCTGTTACCAGTGGCTGCTGCCAGTGGCGATAAGTCGTGTCTTACCGGGTTGGACTCAAGA
CGATAGTTACCGGATAAGGCGCAGCGGTCGGGCTGAACGGGGGGTTCGTGCACACAGCCCAGCTTGGAGC
GAACGACCTACACCGAACTGAGATACCTACAGCGTGAGCTATGAGAAAGCGCCACGCTTCCCGAAGGGAG
AAAGGCGGACAGGTATCCGGTAAGCGGCAGGGTCGGAACAGGAGAGCGCACGAGGGAGCTTCCAGGGGGA
AACGCCTGGTATCTTTATAGTCCTGTCGGGTTTCGCCACCTCTGACTTGAGCGTCGATTTTTGTGATGCT
CGTCAGGGGGGCGGAGCCTATGGAAAAACGCCAGCAACGCGGCCTTTTTACGGTTCCTGGCCTTTTGCTG
GCCTTTTGCTCACATGTTCTTTCCTGCGTTATCCCCTGATTCTGTGGATAACCGTATTACCGCCTTTGAG
TGAGCTGATACCGCTCGCCGCAGCCGAACGACCGAGCGCAGCGAGTCAGTGAGCGAGGAAGCGGAAGAGC
GCCCAATACGCAAACCGCCTCTCCCCGCGCGTTGGCCGATTCATTAATGCAGCTGTGGAATGTGTGTCAG
TTAGGGTGTGGAAAGTCCCCAGGCTCCCCAGCAGGCAGAAGTATGCAAAGCATGCATCTCAATTAGTCAG
CAACCAGGTGTGGAAAGTCCCCAGGCTCCCCAGCAGGCAGAAGTATGCAAAGCATGCATCTCAATTAGTC
AGCAACCATAGTCCCGCCCCTAACTCCGCCCATCCCGCCCCTAACTCCGCCCAGTTCCGCCCATTCTCCG
CCCCATGGCTGACTAATTTTTTTTATTTATGCAGAGGCCGAGGCCGCCTCGGCCTCTGAGCTATTCCAGA
AGTAGTGAGGAGGCTTTTTTGGAGGCCTAGGCTTTTGCAAAAAGCTTGGACACAAGACAGGCTTGCGAGA
TATGTTTGAGAATACCACTTTATCCCGCGTCAGGGAGAGGCAGTGCGTAAAAAGACGCGGACTCATGTGA
AATACTGGTTTTTAGTGCGCCAGATCTCTATAATCTCGCGCAACCTATTTTCCCCTCGAACACTTTTTAA
GCCGTAGATAAACAGGCTGGGACACTTCACATGAGCGAAAAATACATCGTCACCTGGGACATGTTGCAGA
TCCATGCACGTAAACTCGCAAGCCGACTGATGCCTTCTGAACAATGGAAAGGCATTATTGCCGTAAGCCG
TGGCGGTCTGTACCGGGTGCGTTACTGGCGCGTGAACTGGGTATTCGTCATGTCGATACCGTTTGTATTT
CCAGCTACGATCACGACAACCAGCGCGAGCTTAAAGTGCTGAAACGCGCAGAAGGCGATGGCGAAGGCTT
CATCGTTATTGATGACCTGGTGGATACCGGTGGTACTGCGGTTGCGATTCGTGAAATGTATCCAAAAGCG
CACTTTGTCACCATCTTCGCAAAACCGGCTGGTCGTCCGCTGGTTGATGACTATGTTGTTGATATCCCGC
AAGATACCTGGATTGAACAGCCGTGGGATATGGGCGTCGTATTCGTCCCGCCAATCTCCGGTCGCTAATC
TTTTCAACGCCTGGCACTGCCGGGCGTTGTTCTTTTTAACTTCAGGCGGGTTACAATAGTTTCCAGTAAG
TATTCTGGAGGCTGCATCCATGACACAGGCAAACCTGAGCGAAACCCTGTTCAAACCCCGCTTTAAACAT
CCTGAAACCTCGACGCTAGTCCGCCGCTTTAATCACGGCGCACAACCGCCTGTGCAGTCGGCCCTTGATG
GTAAAACCATCCCTCACTGGTATCGCATGATTAACCGTCTGATGTGGATCTGGCGCGGCATTGACCCACG
CGAAATCCTCGACGTCCAGGCACGTATTGTGATGAGCGATGCCGAACGTACCGACGATGATTTATACGAT
ACGGTGATTGGCTACCGTGGCGGCAACTGGATTTATGAGTGGGCCCCGGATCTTTGTGAAGGAACCTTAC
TTCTGTGGTGTGACATAATTGGACAAACTACCTACAGAGATTTAAAGCTCTAAGGTAAATATAAAATTTT
TAAGTGTATAATGTGTTAAACTACTGATTCTAATTGTTTGTGTATTTTAGATTCCAACCTATGGAACTGA
TGAATGGGAGCAGTGGTGGAATGCCTTTAATGAGGAAAACCTGTTTTGCTCAGAAGAAATGCCATCTAGT
GATGATGAGGCTACTGCTGACTCTCAACATTCTACTCCTCCAAAAAAGAAGAGAAAGGTAGAAGACCCCA
AGGACTTTCCTTCAGAATTGCTAAGTTTTTTGAGTCATGCTGTGTTTAGTAATAGAACTCTTGCTTGCTT
TGCTATTTACACCACAAAGGAAAAAGCTGCACTGCTATACAAGAAAATTATGGAAAAATATTCTGTAACC
TTTATAAGTAGGCATAACAGTTATAATCATAACATACTGTTTTTTCTTACTCCACACAGGCATAGAGTGT
CTGCTATTAATAACTATGCTCAAAAATTGTGTACCTTTAGCTTTTTAATTTGTAAAGGGGTTAATAAGGA
ATATTTGATGTATAGTGCCTTGACTAGAGATCATAATCAGCCATACCACATTTGTAGAGGTTTTACTTGC
TTTAAAAAACCTCCCACACCTCCCCCTGAACCTGAAACATAAAATGAATGCAATTGTTGTTGTTAACTTG
TTTATTGCAGCTTATAATGGTTACAAATAAAGCAATAGCATCACAAATTTCACAAATAAAGCATTTTTTT
CACTGCATTCTAGTTGTGGTTTGTCCAAACTCATCAATGTATCTTATCATGTCTGGATCAACTGGATAAC
TCAAGCTAACCAAAATCATCCCAAACTTCCCACCCCATACCCTATTACCACTGCCAATTACCTGTGGTTT
CATTTACTCTAAACCTGTGATTCCTCTGAATTATTTTCATTTTAAAGAAATTGTATTTGTTAAATATGTA
CTACAAACTTAGTAGTTGGAAGGGCTAATTCACTCCCAAAGAAGACAAGATATCCTTGATCTGTGGATCT
ACCACACACAAGGCTACTTCCCTGATTAGCAGAACTACACACCAGGGCCAGGGGTCAGATATCCACTGAC
CTTTGGATGGTGCTACAAGCTAGTACCAGTTGAGCCAGATAAGGTAGAAGAGGCCAATAAAGGAGAGAAC
ACCAGCTTGTTACACCCTGTGAGCCTGCATGGGATGGATGACCCGGAGAGAGAAGTGTTAGAGTGGAGGT
TTGACAGCCGCCTAGCATTTCATCACGTGGCCCGAGAGCTGCATCCGGAGTACTTCAAGAACTGCTGATA
TCGAGCTTGCTACAAGGGACTTTCCGCTGGGGACTTTCCAGGGAGGCGTGGCCTGGGCGGGACTGGGGAG
TGGCGAGCCCTCAGATCCTGCATATAAGCAGCTGCTTTTTGCCTGTACTGGGTCTCTCTGGTTAGACCAG
ATCTGAGCCTGGGAGCTCTCTGGCTAACTAGGGAACCCACTGCTTAAGCCTCAATAAAGCTTGCCTTGAG
TGCTTCAAGTAGTGTGTGCCCGTCTGTTGTGTGACTCTGGTAACTAGAGATCCCTCAGACCCTTTTAGTC
AGTGTGGAAAATCTCTAGCAGTGGCGCCCGAACAGGGACTTGAAAGCGAAAGGGAAACCAGAGGAGCTCT
CTCGACGCAGGACTCGGCTTGCTGAAGCGCGCACGGCAAGAGGCGAGGGGCGGCGACTGGTGAGTACGCC
AAAAATTTTGACTAGCGGAGGCTAGAAGGAGAGAGATGGGTGCGAGAGCGTCAGTATTAAGCGGGGGAGA
ATTAGATCGCGATGGGAAAAAATTCGGTTAAGGCCAGGGGGAAAGAAAAAATATAAATTAAAACATATAG
TATGGGCAAGCAGGGAGCTAGAACGATTCGCAGTTAATCCTGGCCTGTTAGAAACATCAGAAGGCTGTAG
ACAAATACTGGGACAGCTACAACCATCCCTTCAGACAGGATCAGAAGAACTTAGATCATTATATAATACA
GTAGCAACCCTCTATTGTGTGCATCAAAGGATAGAGATAAAAGACACCAAGGAAGCTTTAGACAAGATAG
AGGAAGAGCAAAACAAAAGTAAGACCACCGCACAGCAAGCGGCCGGCCGCTGATCTTCAGACCTGGAGGA
GGAGATATGAGGGACAATTGGAGAAGTGAATTATATAAATATAAAGTAGTAAAAATTGAACCATTAGGAG
TAGCACCCACCAAGGCAAAGAGAAGAGTGGTGCAGAGAGAAAAAAGAGCAGTGGGAATAGGAGCTTTGTT
CCTTGGGTTCTTGGGAGCAGCAGGAAGCACTATGGGCGCAGCGTCAATGACGCTGACGGTACAGGCCAGA
CAATTATTGTCTGGTATAGTGCAGCAGCAGAACAATTTGCTGAGGGCTATTGAGGCGCAACAGCATCTGT
TGCAACTCACAGTCTGGGGCATCAAGCAGCTCCAGGCAAGAATCCTGGCTGTGGAAAGATACCTAAAGGA
TCAACAGCTCCTGGGGATTTGGGGTTGCTCTGGAAAACTCATTTGCACCACTGCTGTGCCTTGGAATGCT
AGTTGGAGTAATAAATCTCTGGAACAGATTTGGAATCACACGACCTGGATGGAGTGGGACAGAGAAATTA
ACAATTACACAAGCTTAATACACTCCTTAATTGAAGAATCGCAAAACCAGCAAGAAAAGAATGAACAAGA
ATTATTGGAATTAGATAAATGGGCAAGTTTGTGGAATTGGTTTAACATAACAAATTGGCTGTGGTATATA
AAATTATTCATAATGATAGTAGGAGGCTTGGTAGGTTTAAGAATAGTTTTTGCTGTACTTTCTATAGTGA
ATAGAGTTAGGCAGGGATATTCACCATTATCGTTTCAGACCCACCTCCCAACCCCGAGGGGACCCGACAG
GCCCGAAGGAATAGAAGAAGAAGGTGGAGAGAGAGACAGAGACAGATCCATTCGATTAGTGAACGGATCT
CGACGGTATCGCCAAATGGCAGTATTCATCCACAATTTTAAAAGAAAAGGGGGGATTGGGGGGTACAGTG
CAGGGGAAAGAATAGTAGACATAATAGCAACAGACATACAAACTAAAGAATTACAAAAACAAATTACAAA
AATTCAAAATTTTCGGGTTTATTACAGGGACAGCAGAGATCCAGTTTGGATCGATAAGCTTGATATCGAA
TTCGAAACCATTATTATCATGACATTAACCTATAAAAATAGGCGTATCACGAGGCCCTTTCGTCTTCACT
CGAGTTTACTCCCTATCAGTGATAGAGAACGTATGTCGAGTTTACTCCCTATCAGTGATAGAGAACGATG
TCGAGTTTACTCCCTATCAGTGATAGAGAACGTATGTCGAGTTTACTCCCTATCAGTGATAGAGAACGTA
TGTCGAGTTTACTCCCTATCAGTGATAGAGAACGTATGTCGAGTTTATCCCTATCAGTGATAGAGAACGT
ATGTCGAGTTTACTCCCTATCAGTGATAGAGAACGTATGTCGAGGTAGGCGTGTACGGTGGGAGGCCTAT
ATAAGCAGAGCTCGTTTAGTGAACCGTCAGATCGCCTGGAACGCGTATGGGCCCAAAAAAGAAAAGAAAA
GTTGGCTACCCCTACGACGTGCCCGACTACGCCATCGAAGGCCGCCATATGCTAGCCGTTAAAATGGCTT
CTAACTTTACTCAGTTCGTTCTCGTCGACAATGGCGGAACTGGCGACGTGACTGTCGCCCCAAGCAACTT
CGCTAACGGGATCGCTGAATGGATCAGCTCTAACTCGCGTTCACAGGCTTACAAAGTAACCTGTAGCGTT
CGTCAGAGCTCTGCGCAGAATCGCAAATACACCATCAAAGTCGAGGTGCCTAAAGGCGCCTGGCGTTCGT
ACTTAAATATGGAACTAACCATTCCAATTTTCGCCACGAATTCCGACTGCGAGCTTATTGTTAAGGCAAT
GCAAGGTCTCCTAAAAGATGGAAACCCGATTCCCTCAGCAATCGCAGCAAACTCCGGCATCTACGCCATG
GCTTCTAACTTTACTCAGTTCGTTCTCGTCGACAATGGCGGAACTGGCGACGTGACTGTCGCCCCAAGCA
ACTTCGCTAACGGGATCGCTGAATGGATCAGCTCTAACTCGCGTTCACAGGCTTACAAAGTAACCTGTAG
CGTTCGTCAGAGCTCTGCGCAGAATCGCAAATACACCATCAAAGTCGAGGTGCCTAAAGGCGCCTGGCGT
TCGTACTTAAATATGGAACTAACCATTCCAATTTTCGCCACGAATTCCGACTGCGAGCTTATTGTTAAGG
CAATGCAAGGTCTCCTAAAAGATGGAAACCCGATTCCCTCAGCAATCGCAGCAAACTCCGGCATCTACGC
GGATTCTAGAATGGTGAGCAAGGGCGAGGAGCTGTTGGATCCACCGGTCGCCACCATGGTGAGCAAGGGC
GAGGAGGATAACATGGCCATCATCAAGGAGTTCATGCGCTTCAAGGTGCACATGGAGGGCTCCGTGAACG
GCCACGAGTTCGAGATCGAGGGCGAGGGCGAGGGCCGCCCCTACGAGGGCACCCAGACCGCCAAGCTGAA
GGTGACCAAGGGTGGCCCCCTGCCCTTCGCCTGGGACATCCTGTCCCCTCAGTTCATGTACGGCTCCAAG
GCCTACGTGAAGCACCCCGCCGACATCCCCGACTACTTGAAGCTGTCCTTCCCCGAGGGCTTCAAGTGGG
AGCGCGTGATGAACTTCGAGGACGGCGGCGTGGTGACCGTGACCCAGGACTCCTCCCTGCAGGACGGCGA
GTTCATCTACAAGGTGAAGCTGCGCGGCACCAACTTCCCCTCCGACGGCCCCGTAATGCAGAAGAAGACC
ATGGGCTGGGAGGCCTCCTCCGAGCGGATGTACCCCGAGGACGGCGCCCTGAAGGGCGAGATCAAGCAGA
GGCTGAAGCTGAAGGACGGCGGCCACTACGACGCTGAGGTCAAGACCACCTACAAGGCCAAGAAGCCCGT
GCAGCTGCCCGGCGCCTACAACGTCAACATCAAGTTGGACATCACCTCCCACAACGAGGACTACACCATC
GTGGAACAGTACGAACGCGCCGAGGGCCGCCACTCCACCGGCGGCATGGACGAGCTGTACAAGTAAAGCG
GCCGCGACTCTAGAGTCGACCTGCAGGCATGCAAGCTTGATATCAAGCTTATCGATAATCAACCTCTGGA
TTACAAAATTTGTGAAAGATTGACTGGTATTCTTAACTATGTTGCTCCTTTTACGCTATGTGGATACGCT
GCTTTAATGCCTTTGTATCATGCTATTGCTTCCCGTATGGCTTTCATTTTCTCCTCCTTGTATAAATCCT
GGTTGCTGTCTCTTTATGAGGAGTTGTGGCCCGTTGTCAGGCAACGTGGCGTGGTGTGCACTGTGTTTGC
TGACGCAACCCCCACTGGTTGGGGCATTGCCACCACCTGTCAGCTCCTTTCCGGGACTTTCGCTTTCCCC
CTCCCTATTGCCACGGCGGAACTCATCGCCGCCTGCCTTGCCCGCTGCTGGACAGGGGCTCGGCTGTTGG
GCACTGACAATTCCGTGGTGTTGTCGGGGAAATCATCGTCCTTTCCTTGGCTGCTCGCCTGTGTTGCCAC
CTGGATTCTGCGCGGGACGTCCTTCTGCTACGTCCCTTCGGCCCTCAATCCAGCGGACCTTCCTTCCCGC
GGCCTGCTGCCGGCTCTGCGGCCTCTTCCGCGTCTTCGCCTTCGCCCTCAGACGAGTCGGATCTCCCTTT
GGGCCGCCTCCCCGCAT
Features (pLannotate 1.2.2; 37 found; start..end, strand, type, name):
     38..106     +  CDS            nef (fragment): NEF_HV1Z2 - Experimental evidence at protein level: Swiss-Prot protein existence level 1. Extracellular Nef protein targets CD4(+) T-lymphocytes for apoptosis by interacting with CXCR4 surface receptors. From Human immunodeficiency virus type 1 group M subtype D (isolate Z2/CDC-Z34) (HIV-1).
    108..341     +  LTR            3' LTR (ΔU3): self-inactivating 3' long terminal repeat (LTR) from HIV-1
    366..384     -  promoter       SP6 promoter: promoter for bacteriophage SP6 RNA polymerase
    612..891     +  CDS            TcR (fragment): tetracycline efflux protein; tet; confers resistance to tetracycline
    892..940     -  misc_feature   bom (fragment): basis of mobility region from pBR322
   1042..1077    -  CDS            rop (fragment): Rop protein, which maintains plasmids at low copy number; rop
   1172..1276    +  promoter       AmpR promoter: bla
   1277..2137    +  CDS            AmpR: β-lactamase; bla; confers resistance to ampicillin, carbenicillin, and related antibiotics
   2308..2896    +  rep_origin     ori: high-copy-number ColE1/pMB1/pBR322/pUC origin of replication
   3079..3135    +  CDS            lacI (fragment): lac repressor; lacI; The lac repressor binds to the lac operator to inhibit transcription in E. coli. This inhibition can be relieved by adding lactose or isopropyl-β-D-thiogalactopyranoside (IPTG).
   3142..3471    +  promoter       SV40 promoter: SV40 enhancer and early promoter
   3671..3790    +  CDS            gpt (fragment): XGPT_ECOLI - Also known as gpp, gxu. Experimental evidence at protein level: Swiss-Prot protein existence level 1. Purine salvage pathway enzyme that catalyzes the transfer of the ribosyl-5-phosphate group from 5-phospho-alpha-D-ribose 1- diphosphate (PRPP) to the N9 position of the 6-oxopurines guanine and xanthine to form the corresponding ribonucleotides GMP (guanosine 5'- monophosphate) and XMP (xanthosine 5'-monophosphate), with the release of PPi. To a lesser extent, also acts on hypoxanthine (PubMed:9100006, PubMed:3886014). Does not ribophosphorylate adenine (PubMed:3886014). From Esch
   3790..4125    +  CDS            gpt (fragment): XGPT_ECOLI - Also known as gpp, gxu. Experimental evidence at protein level: Swiss-Prot protein existence level 1. Purine salvage pathway enzyme that catalyzes the transfer of the ribosyl-5-phosphate group from 5-phospho-alpha-D-ribose 1- diphosphate (PRPP) to the N9 position of the 6-oxopurines guanine and xanthine to form the corresponding ribonucleotides GMP (guanosine 5'- monophosphate) and XMP (xanthosine 5'-monophosphate), with the release of PPi. To a lesser extent, also acts on hypoxanthine (PubMed:9100006, PubMed:3886014). Does not ribophosphorylate adenine (PubMed:3886014). From Esch
   4220..4525    +  CDS            frsA (fragment): FRSA_ECOLI - Also known as yafA. Experimental evidence at protein level: Swiss-Prot protein existence level 1. Catalyzes the hydrolysis of esters (PubMed:15808744). Displays esterase activity toward pNP-butyrate (PubMed:15808744). May stimulate mixed-acid fermentation by acting as a fermentation/respiration switch that down-regulates respiration and up- regulates fermentation rates (PubMed:15169777). From Escherichia coli (strain K12).
   4529..4603    +  CDS            small t antigen (fragment): SV40 (simian virus 40) small t antigen
   4605..4670    +  intron         small t intron: SV40 (simian virus 40) small t antigen intron
   4800..4820    +  CDS            SV40 NLS: nuclear localization signal of SV40 (simian virus 40) large T antigen
   5139..5222    +  CDS            large T antigen (fragment): large T antigen from SV40 (simian virus 40)
   5245..5379    +  polyA_signal   SV40 poly(A) signal: SV40 polyadenylation signal
   5546..5875    +  CDS            nef (fragment): NEF_HV1BR - Experimental evidence at protein level: Swiss-Prot protein existence level 1. Extracellular Nef protein targets CD4(+) T-lymphocytes for apoptosis by interacting with CXCR4 surface receptors (PubMed:14990729). From Human immunodeficiency virus type 1 group M subtype B (isolate BRU/LAI) (HIV-1).
   5923..6180    +  LTR            5' LTR (truncated): truncated 5' long terminal repeat (LTR) from HIV-1
   6227..6352    +  misc_feature   HIV-1 Ψ: packaging signal of human immunodeficiency virus type 1
   6336..6674    +  CDS            HIV-1 gag (fragment): gag protein from human immunodeficiency virus 1; gag
   6849..7082    +  misc_feature   RRE: The Rev response element (RRE) of HIV-1 allows for Rev-dependent mRNA export from the nucleus to the cytoplasm.
   7459..7559    +  CDS            Rev (fragment): human immunodeficiency virus 1 (HIV-1) Rev protein; rev; enhances nuclear export of unspliced and incompletely spliced viral mRNAs
   7596..7713    +  misc_feature   cPPT/CTS: central polypurine tract and central termination sequence of HIV-1
   7750..7773    -  misc_feature   MCS (fragment): pBluescript multiple cloning site
   7842..8156    +  promoter       tight TRE promoter: Tet-responsive promoter PTight, consisting of seven tet operator sequences followed by the minimal CMV promoter
   8257..8455    +  CDS            MS2 (fragment): bacteriophage MS2 coat protein binds to a specific stem-loop structure in the viral RNA (Peabody, 1993)
   8461..8604    +  CDS            MS2 (fragment): bacteriophage MS2 coat protein binds to a specific stem-loop structure in the viral RNA (Peabody, 1993)
   8608..8958    +  CDS            CAPSD_BPMS2 (fragment): Experimental evidence at protein level: Swiss-Prot protein existence level 1. Acts as a translational repressor of viral replicase synthesis late in infection. This latter function is the result of capsid protein interaction with an RNA hairpin which contains the replicase ribosome-binding site. From Escherichia phage MS2 (Bacteriophage MS2).
   8971..8996    +  CDS            VN155(I152L) (fragment): improved N-terminal fragment of mVenus for use in bimolecular fluorescence complementation (BiFC) (Kodama and Hu, 2010)
   9016..9725    +  CDS            mCherry (fragment): monomeric derivative of DsRed fluorescent protein (Shaner et al., 2004) mammalian codon-optimized
   9738..9768    +  misc_feature   MCS (fragment): pUC18/19 multiple cloning site
   9769..9787    +  misc_feature   MCS (fragment): pBluescript multiple cloning site
   9787..10375   +  misc_feature   WPRE: woodchuck hepatitis virus posttranscriptional regulatory element
  10376..21      +  misc_feature   MCS (fragment) (across the origin): pBluescript multiple cloning site
