[The description below was written by a language model from this plasmid's Addgene catalogue record, the feature table of its GenBank file and pLannotate feature annotations shown in this document.]
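Description:
pHR-TRE3G-NLS-tdMCP-mCherry is a 10.4 kb HIV-1-based lentiviral transfer plasmid built on the pHR backbone for doxycycline-regulated expression of a nuclear, red-fluorescent MS2 coat protein in mammalian cells. It is propagated in E. coli through a high-copy ColE1/pUC-type origin with ampicillin selection (bla). The backbone also retains pBR322 remnants and an SV40 promoter/origin followed by gpt fragments, the small t intron and the SV40 poly(A) signal, which lie outside the viral genome. The packaged region runs from a full-length HIV-1 LTR at the 5′ end (labelled as a 3′ LTR in one annotation) through the Psi packaging signal with a partial gag sequence, the RRE for Rev-dependent RNA export and the cPPT/CTS. It ends in a U3-deleted, self-inactivating 3′ LTR. No mammalian selection marker is annotated within the viral cassette.

The payload sits between the cPPT and a WPRE, which enhances transcript expression. A Tet-responsive promoter, catalogued as TRE3G and annotated as a tight TRE with seven tet operators upstream of a minimal CMV promoter, drives a single fusion. This consists of an SV40 NLS, an HA epitope tag, two tandem copies of the MS2 coat protein (tdMCP) and mammalian codon-optimised mCherry. Expression requires a Tet transactivator supplied from a separate construct, which is not encoded here.

MCP binds MS2 RNA stem-loops, so the fusion labels RNAs carrying those hairpins in the nucleus. The associated publication describes its use with modified sgRNAs of the CRISPR/Cas9 system for long-term, dual-colour live-cell tracking of genomic loci.
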