Addgene plasmid #99909: pHR-TRE3G-NLS-tdMCP-mCherry
Purpose: For the expression of NLS-tdMCP-mCherry
Depositing lab: Yujie Sun. Depositing organization: Peking University. Publication: Long-term dual-color tracking of genomic loci by modified sgRNAs of the CRISPR/Cas9 system. Shao S, Zhang W, Hu H, Xue B, Qin J, Sun C, Sun Y, Wei W, Sun Y. Nucleic Acids Res. 2016 May 19;44(9):e86. doi: 10.1093/nar/gkw066. Epub 2016 Feb 4. PubMed 26850639.
Backbone
  Vector backbone: pHR
  Vector type: Mammalian Expression, Lentiviral
Growth in bacteria
  Bacterial resistance: Ampicillin, 100 μg/mL
  Growth temperature: 37°C
  Growth strain: NEB Stable
  Copy number: High Copy
Gene/Insert
  Gene/Insert name: NLS-tdMCP-mCherry
  Species: Synthetic
  Promoter: TRE3G
  Cloning method: Restriction Enzyme; 5′ cloning site unknown (unknown if destroyed); 3′ cloning site unknown (unknown if destroyed)
  Sequencing primers: 5′ gtgtacggtgggaggcctatataa; 3′ caaaggcattaaagcagcgtatccac
Terms and licenses: Academic/Nonprofit Terms; Industry Terms: Not Available to Industry
How to cite: pHR-TRE3G-NLS-tdMCP-mCherry was a gift from Yujie Sun (Addgene plasmid # 99909 ; http://n2t.net/addgene:99909 ; RRID:Addgene_99909)
